Addgene plasmid #1178: p416 46Q GPD
Depositing lab: Susan Lindquist. Depositing organization: Whitehead Institute for Biomedical Research. Publication: Aggregation of huntingtin in yeast varies with the length of the polyglutamine expansion and the expression of chaperone proteins. Krobitsch S, Lindquist S. Proc Natl Acad Sci U S A 2000 Feb 15;97(4):1589-94. 10.1073/pnas.97.4.1589 PubMed 10677504.
Backbone
  Vector backbone: p416 GPD
  Vector type: Yeast Expression
  Selectable markers: URA3
Growth in bacteria
  Bacterial resistance: Ampicillin, 100 μg/mL
  Growth temperature: 37°C
  Growth strain: DH5alpha
  Copy number: Low Copy
Gene/Insert
  Gene/Insert name: htt 46Q
  Species: H. sapiens (human)
  Insert size (bp): 310
  GenBank ID: NM_002111
  Entrez Gene: HTT (a.k.a. HD, IT15, LOMARS)
  Tag / fusion protein: GFP (C terminal on insert)
  Cloning method: Restriction Enzyme; 5′ cloning site SpeI (not destroyed); 3′ cloning site XhoI (not destroyed)
  Sequencing primers: 5′ M13R; 3′ EGFP-N
Terms and licenses: Academic/Nonprofit Terms; Industry Terms: Not Available to Industry
Depositor comments: N terminal region of Ht with polyQ repeat length of 46 fused to GFP.
How to cite: p416 46Q GPD was a gift from Susan Lindquist (Addgene plasmid # 1178 ; http://n2t.net/addgene:1178 ; RRID:Addgene_1178)
