[The description below was written by a language model from this plasmid's Addgene catalogue record.]
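Description:
p416 46Q GPD is a yeast expression plasmid built on the p416 GPD backbone. It is propagated in E. coli under ampicillin selection, where it is recorded as low copy, and is maintained in yeast through the URA3 auxotrophic marker, which allows selection in ura3 mutant strains on medium lacking uracil. The record does not list the replication elements or the promoter explicitly. The backbone name does, however, correspond to the standard p41x shuttle-vector series, in which p416 denotes a centromeric (CEN/ARS), URA3-marked plasmid and GPD denotes the strong constitutive glyceraldehyde-3-phosphate dehydrogenase promoter, normally paired with a CYC1 terminator.

The insert is a fragment of about 310 bp from human huntingtin (HTT) that encodes the N-terminal region of the protein with a polyglutamine tract of 46 residues. It was cloned between SpeI and XhoI sites, both of which are retained. GFP is fused to the C-terminus of the huntingtin fragment, so the localisation and physical state of the protein can be followed in living cells by fluorescence, with diffuse signal distinguishable from focal signal.

According to the associated publication, the construct was made to study how huntingtin aggregation in yeast depends on the length of the polyglutamine expansion and on the expression of chaperone proteins. A 46Q tract lies in the expanded range linked to Huntington's disease. The plasmid therefore appears to represent one repeat length in such a comparison, providing a tractable yeast model for polyglutamine misfolding and for the genetic or chaperone factors that modify it.
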