>Addgene plasmid #1178 | p416 46Q GPD | addgene partial sequence | sequence record 16429 | GPDpro-F 5'-CGGTAGGTATTGATTGTAATTCTG-3'
TTAATTCTACTTTTATAGTTAGTCTTTTTTTTAGTTTTAAAACACCAGAACTTAGTTTCGACGGATTCTA
GAACTAGTGGATCCCCCGGGCTGCAGGAATTCGATATCAAGCTTATCGGTACCGGGCCCCCCCTCGATCG
AGGTCGACCGCCATGGCGACCCTGGAAAAGCTGATGAAGGCCTTCGAGTCCCTCAAAAGCTTCCAACAGC
AGCAACAGCAACAACAGCAGCAACAGCAACAACAGCAGCAACAGCAACAACAGCAGCAACAGCAGCAACA
GCAACAACAGCAGCAACAGCAACAACAGCAGCAACAGCAACAACAGCAGCAACAGCAACAACCGCCACCA
CCTCCCCCTCCACCCCCACCTCCTCAACTTCCTCAACCTCCTCCACAGGCACAGCCTCTGCTGCCTCAGC
CACAACCTCCTCCACCTCCACCTCCACCTCCTCCAGGCCCAGCTGTGGCTGAGGAGCCTCTGCACCGACC
TGGATCCCTGGTGAGCAAGGGCGAGGAGCTGTTCACCGGGGTGGTGCCCATCCTGGTCGAGCTGGACGGC
GACGTAAACGGCCACAAGTTCAGCGTGTCCGGCGAGGGCGAGGGCGATGCCACCTACGGCAAGCTGACCC
TGAAGTTCATCTGCACCACCGGCAAGCTGCCCGTGCCCTGGCCCACCCTCGTGACCACCCTGACCTACGG
CGTGCAGTGCTTCAGCCGCTACCCCGACCACATGAAGCAGCACGACTTCTTCAAGTCCGCCATGCC
